>Addgene plasmid #42711 | TAL3248 | depositor partial sequence | sequence record 57831 | TAL3248 sequence 2430 bps
TCTAGAGCTAGCACCATGGACTACAAAGACCATGACGGTGATTATAAAGATCATGACATCGATTACAAGG
ATGACGATGACAAGATGGCCCCCAAGAAGAAGAGGAAGGTGGGCATTCACCGCGGGGTACCTATGGTGGA
CTTGAGGACACTCGGTTATTCGCAACAGCAACAGGAGAAAATCAAGCCTAAGGTCAGGAGCACCGTCGCG
CAACACCACGAGGCGCTTGTGGGGCATGGCTTCACTCATGCGCATATTGTCGCGCTTTCACAGCACCCTG
CGGCGCTTGGGACGGTGGCTGTCAAATACCAAGATATGATTGCGGCCCTGCCCGAAGCCACGCACGAGGC
AATTGTAGGGGTCGGTAAACAGTGGTCGGGAGCGCGAGCACTTGAGGCGCTGCTGACTGTGGCGGGTGAG
CTTAGGGGGCCTCCGCTCCAGCTCGACACCGGGCAGCTGCTGAAGATCGCGAAGAGAGGGGGAGTAACAG
CGGTAGAGGCAGTGCACGCCTGGCGCAATGCGCTCACCGGGGCCCCCTTGAACCTGACCCCAGACCAGGT
AGTCGCAATCGCGTCAAACGGAGGGGGAAAGCAAGCCCTGGAAACCGTGCAAAGGTTGTTGCCGGTCCTT
TGTCAAGACCACGGCCTTACACCGGAGCAAGTCGTGGCCATTGCAAATAATAACGGTGGCAAACAGGCTC
TTGAGACGGTTCAGAGACTTCTCCCAGTTCTCTGTCAAGCCCACGGGCTGACTCCCGATCAAGTTGTAGC
GATTGCGTCGCATGACGGAGGGAAACAAGCATTGGAGACTGTCCAACGGCTCCTTCCCGTGTTGTGTCAA
GCCCACGGTTTGACGCCTGCACAAGTGGTCGCCATCGCCAGCCATGATGGCGGTAAGCAGGCGCTGGAAA
CAGTACAGCGCCTGCTGCCTGTACTGTGCCAGGATCATGGACTGACCCCAGACCAGGTAGTCGCAATCGC
GTCACATGACGGGGGAAAGCAAGCCCTGGAAACCGTGCAAAGGTTGTTGCCGGTCCTTTGTCAAGACCAC
GGCCTTACACCGGAGCAAGTCGTGGCCATTGCAAGCAACATCGGTGGCAAACAGGCTCTTGAGACGGTTC
AGAGACTTCTCCCAGTTCTCTGTCAAGCCCACGGGCTGACTCCCGATCAAGTTGTAGCGATTGCGTCCAA
CGGTGGAGGGAAACAAGCATTGGAGACTGTCCAACGGCTCCTTCCCGTGTTGTGTCAAGCCCACGGTTTG
ACGCCTGCACAAGTGGTCGCCATCGCCTCGAATGGCGGCGGTAAGCAGGCGCTGGAAACAGTACAGCGCC
TGCTGCCTGTACTGTGCCAGGATCATGGACTGACCCCAGACCAGGTAGTCGCAATCGCGAACAATAATGG
GGGAAAGCAAGCCCTGGAAACCGTGCAAAGGTTGTTGCCGGTCCTTTGTCAAGACCACGGCCTTACACCG
GAGCAAGTCGTGGCCATTGCATCCCACGACGGTGGCAAACAGGCTCTTGAGACGGTTCAGAGACTTCTCC
CAGTTCTCTGTCAAGCCCACGGGCTGACTCCCGATCAAGTTGTAGCGATTGCGTCGCATGACGGAGGGAA
ACAAGCATTGGAGACTGTCCAACGGCTCCTTCCCGTGTTGTGTCAAGCCCACGGTTTGACGCCTGCACAA
GTGGTCGCCATCGCCTCGAATGGCGGCGGTAAGCAGGCGCTGGAAACAGTACAGCGCCTGCTGCCTGTAC
TGTGCCAGGATCATGGACTGACCCCAGACCAGGTAGTCGCAATCGCGTCGAACATTGGGGGAAAGCAAGC
CCTGGAAACCGTGCAAAGGTTGTTGCCGGTCCTTTGTCAAGACCACGGCCTTACACCGGAGCAAGTCGTG
GCCATTGCAAGCAATGGGGGTGGCAAACAGGCTCTTGAGACGGTTCAGAGACTTCTCCCAGTTCTCTGTC
AAGCCCACGGGCTGACTCCCGATCAAGTTGTAGCGATTGCGTCGCATGACGGAGGGAAACAAGCATTGGA
GACTGTCCAACGGCTCCTTCCCGTGTTGTGTCAAGCCCACGGTTTGACGCCTGCACAAGTGGTCGCCATC
GCCAACAACAACGGCGGTAAGCAGGCGCTGGAAACAGTACAGCGCCTGCTGCCTGTACTGTGCCAGGATC
ATGGACTGACACCCGAACAGGTGGTCGCCATTGCTTCCCACGACGGAGGACGGCCAGCCTTGGAGTCCAT
CGTAGCCCAATTGTCCAGGCCCGATCCCGCGTTGGCTGCGTTAACGAATGACCATCTGGTGGCGTTGGCA
TGTCTTGGTGGACGACCCGCGCTCGATGCAGTCAAAAAGGGTCTGCCTCATGCTCCCGCATTGATCAAAA
GAACCAACCGGCGGATTCCCGAGAGAACTTCCCATCGAGTCGCGGGATCC
