>Addgene plasmid #42711 | TAL3248 | addgene partial sequence | sequence record 61058 | JDS-TALEN-F 5'-TAGGGGTCGGTAAACAGTGG-3'
TGTGGCGGGTGAGCTTAGGGGGCCTCCGCTCCAGCTCGACACCGGGCAGCTGCTGAAGATCGCGAAGAGA
GGGGGAGTAACAGCGGTAGAGGCAGTGCACGCCTGGCGCAATGCGCTCACCGGGGCCCCCTTGAACCTGA
CCCCAGACCAGGTAGTCGCAATCGCGTCAAACGGAGGGGGAAAGCAAGCCCTGGAAACCGTGCAAAGGTT
GTTGCCGGTCCTTTGTCAAGACCACGGCCTTACACCGGAGCAAGTCGTGGCCATTGCAAATAATAACGGT
GGCAAACAGGCTCTTGAGACGGTTCAGAGACTTCTCCCAGTTCTCTGTCAAGCCCACGGGCTGACTCCCG
ATCAAGTTGTAGCGATTGCGTCGCATGACGGAGGGAAACAAGCATTGGAGACTGTCCAACGGCTCCTTCC
CGTGTTGTGTCAAGCCCACGGTTTGACGCCTGCACAAGTGGTCGCCATCGCCAGCCATGATGGCGGTAAG
CAGGCGCTGGAAACAGTACAGCGCCTGCTGCCTGTACTGTGCCAGGATCATGGACTGACCCCAGACCAGG
TAGTCGCAATCGCGTCACATGACGGGGGAAAGCAAGCCCTGGAAACCGTGCAAAGGTTGTTGCCGGTCCT
TTGTCAAGACCACGGCCTTACACCGGAGCAAGTCGTGGCCATTGCAAGCAACATCGGTGGCAAACAGGCT
CTTGAGACGGTTCAGAGACTTCTCCCAGTTCTCTGTCAAGCCCACGGGCTGACTCCCGATCAAGTTGTAG
CGATTGCGTCCAACGGTGGAGGGAAACAAGCATTGGAGACTGTCCAACGGCTCCTTCCCGTGTTGTGTCA
AGCCCACGGTTTGACGCCTGCACAAGTGGTCGCCATCGCCTCGAATGGCGGCGGTAAGCAGGCGCTGGAA
ACAGTACAGCGCCTGCTGCCTGTACTGTGCCAGGATC
