[The description below was written by a language model from this plasmid's Addgene catalogue record.]
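Description:
TAL3248 is a TALEN expression plasmid built on the JDS71 backbone, a roughly 6.4 kb mammalian expression vector that also carries a T7 promoter. It is maintained as a high-copy plasmid in E. coli under ampicillin selection. The record includes no feature table, so elements such as the replication origin and polyadenylation signal are not explicitly listed. However, the use of a BGH reverse sequencing primer suggests a BGH terminator region downstream of the coding sequence.

The insert is an approximately 1.6 kb engineered TAL effector repeat array, named ZebrafishCommunity-eps15-left. It is designed to recognise the left half-site of a target in the zebrafish eps15 gene. It is therefore a synthetic DNA-binding domain directed against that locus, not a copy of the eps15 coding sequence. The array was cloned by restriction enzyme methods that destroyed the flanking sites, placing it in frame with backbone-encoded parts: an N-terminal 3X FLAG tag and a C-terminal wild-type FokI nuclease domain. The CMV promoter drives expression in mammalian cells. The T7 promoter would allow in vitro transcription of mRNA, the usual route for delivering TALENs into zebrafish embryos by injection.

Because FokI cleaves only as a dimer, this "left" monomer is meant to be used with a matching "right" TALEN that binds the opposite strand across a spacer. Together they make a double-strand break at eps15, and error-prone repair of that break can introduce disruptive indels. The construct belongs to a collection associated with work on targeted gene disruption in somatic zebrafish cells. The depositor recommends confirming the plasmid by diagnostic digest before use, a sensible precaution given the repetitive nature of TAL arrays.
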