Addgene plasmid #42711: TAL3248
Depositing lab: Keith Joung. Depositing organization: Massachusetts General Hospital. Publication: Targeted gene disruption in somatic zebrafish cells using engineered TALENs. Sander JD, Cade L, Khayter C, Reyon D, Peterson RT, Joung JK, Yeh JR. Nat Biotechnol. 2011 Aug 5;29(8):697-8. doi: 10.1038/nbt.1934. PubMed 21822241.
Backbone
  Vector backbone: JDS71
  Backbone manufacturer: Addgene plasmid #32287
  Backbone size w/o insert (bp): 6447
  Vector type: Mammalian Expression ; T7
Growth in bacteria
  Bacterial resistance: Ampicillin, 100 μg/mL
  Growth temperature: 37°C
  Growth strain: XL1 Blue
  Copy number: High Copy
Gene/Insert
  Gene/Insert name: ZebrafishCommunity-eps15-left (alt name: eps15)
  Species: D. rerio (zebrafish)
  Insert size (bp): 1640
  Entrez Gene: LOC795505
  Promoter: CMV
  Tag / fusion protein: 3X Flag (N terminal on backbone); WT FOKI (C terminal on backbone)
  Cloning method: Restriction Enzyme; 5′ cloning site N/A (destroyed during cloning); 3′ cloning site N/A (destroyed during cloning)
  Sequencing primers: 5′ CMV-F; 3′ BGH-rev
Terms and licenses: Academic/Nonprofit Terms; Industry Terms: Not Available to Industry
Depositor comments: Target binding site: TTGCCCATTGCCTATCGC It is strongly recommended that users perform a diagnostic digest to verify this plasmid prior to use. For example, a double digest of the plasmid with BamHI and KpnI should result in two bands at 2.3kb and 5.8kb.
How to cite: TAL3248 was a gift from Keith Joung (Addgene plasmid # 42711 ; http://n2t.net/addgene:42711 ; RRID:Addgene_42711)
